Addgene plasmid #244904: pHygRP2
Purpose: (Empty Backbone) hygR selection nls-Scarlet marked rapid RMCE integration vector with an attP site for RMHE
Depositing lab: Michael Nonet. Depositing organization: Washington University in Saint Louis. Publication: Creation and manipulation of bipartite expression transgenes in C. elegans using phiC31 recombinase. Nonet ML. Genetics. 2026 Jul 6:iyag166. doi: 10.1093/genetics/iyag166. PubMed 42405870.
Backbone
  Vector backbone: pBluescript II SK (+)
  Backbone size (bp): 3000
  Modifications to backbone: 1) Removal of SapI site in pBluescript II SK (+), 2) Addition of a loxP site, MCS, FRT3 site, FRT site, rps-0 promoter, hygromycin resistance gene, unc-54 3' UTR, nls-Scarlet fluorescent protein and myo-2 3' UTR, 3) addition of attP site all via multi-insert Golden Gate Assembly.
  Vector type: Worm Expression ; Recombination Mediated Cassette Exchange; Recombination Mediated Homolog Exchange
  Selectable markers: Hygromycin
Growth in bacteria
  Bacterial resistance: Ampicillin, 100 μg/mL
  Growth temperature: 37°C
  Growth strain: DH5alpha
  Copy number: High Copy
Gene/Insert
  Cloning method: Gateway Cloning
Terms and licenses: Academic/Nonprofit Terms; Industry Terms: Not Available to Industry
Depositor comments: Please visit https://doi.org/10.1101/2024.03.01.583017 for the bioRxiv preprint.
How to cite: pHygRP2 was a gift from Michael Nonet (Addgene plasmid # 244904 ; http://n2t.net/addgene:244904 ; RRID:Addgene_244904)
