[The description below was written by a language model from this plasmid's Addgene catalogue record and pLannotate feature annotations shown in this document.]
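Description:
pHygRP2 is an empty-backbone integration vector for Caenorhabditis elegans transgenesis, built on pBluescript II SK(+) from which a SapI site was removed. It is designed for rapid recombination-mediated cassette exchange (RMCE) and carries an added attP site for recombination-mediated homolog exchange (RMHE). In E. coli it is maintained as a high-copy plasmid through the ColE1/pUC-type origin and selected with ampicillin via the bla gene. An f1 origin from the parental phagemid is also present. The sequence record is about 6.5 kb.

The worm-specific elements were added by multi-insert Golden Gate assembly. According to the record they comprise a loxP site, a multiple cloning site for inserting a transgene of interest, FRT3 and FRT sites, a hygromycin resistance gene driven by the rps-0 promoter with an unc-54 3' UTR, and an nls-Scarlet reporter with a myo-2 3' UTR. The feature table confirms loxP followed by MCS fragments flanking a φC31 attP site, then a minimal FRT, an mScarlet coding sequence fused to an EGL-13 nuclear localization signal, and an oppositely oriented HygR gene bracketed by attB1 and attB2 sequences. The automated annotation did not detect the FRT3 site, rps-0 promoter or UTRs. No promoter for the Scarlet reporter is listed in the record.

The heterologous recombinase sites allow Cre- and FLP-mediated exchange of the cassette into a compatible genomic landing site. Integrants are then selected with hygromycin and marked by nuclear red fluorescence. The attP site provides a target for φC31 integrase, consistent with the associated work on creating and manipulating bipartite expression transgenes in C. elegans.
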