Features (pLannotate 1.2.2; 15 found; start..end, strand, type, name):
      3..88      -  CDS            lacI (fragment): lac repressor; lacI; The lac repressor binds to the lac operator to inhibit transcription in E. coli. This inhibition can be relieved by adding lactose or isopropyl-β-D-thiogalactopyranoside (IPTG).
    271..859     -  rep_origin     ori: high-copy-number ColE1/pMB1/pBR322/pUC origin of replication
   1030..1890    -  CDS            AmpR: β-lactamase; bla; confers resistance to ampicillin, carbenicillin, and related antibiotics
   1891..1995    -  promoter       AmpR promoter: bla
   2048..2476    -  rep_origin     f1 ori (sequence partly withheld): f1 bacteriophage origin of replication; arrow indicates direction of (+) strand synthesis
   2488..2521    +  protein_bind   loxP: Cre-mediated recombination occurs in the 8-bp core sequence (GCATACAT). Cre recombinase
   2522..2543    +  misc_feature   MCS (fragment): pBluescript multiple cloning site
   2638..2737    +  protein_bind   phage φC31 attP: attachment site of phage φC31 phage φC31 integrase
   3205..3222    +  misc_feature   MCS (fragment): pBluescript multiple cloning site
   3226..3259    +  protein_bind   FRT (minimal): supports FLP-mediated excision but not integration (Turan and Bode, 2011) FLP recombinase from the Saccharomyces cerevisiae 2μ plasmid
   3296..4144    +  CDS            mScarlet: mScarlet is a basic (constitutively fluorescent) red fluorescent protein published in 2016, derived from synthetic construct. It has moderate acid sensitivity.
   4148..4207    +  CDS            EGL-13 NLS (fragment): nuclear localization signal from the C. elegans EGL-13 transcription factor (Lyssenko et al., 2007)
   5092..5112    +  protein_bind   attB2: mutant version of attB; core recombination site for the Gateway® BP reaction BP Clonase™
   5116..6141    -  CDS            HygR: aminoglycoside phosphotransferase from E. coli; aph(4)-Ia; confers resistance to hygromycin
   6147..6167    -  protein_bind   attB1: mutant version of attB; core recombination site for the Gateway® BP reaction BP Clonase™
>Addgene plasmid #244904 | pHygRP2 | addgene full sequence | sequence record 485487
ATCCCGCTTTCCAGTCGGGAAACCTGTCGTGCCAGCTGCATTAATGAATCGGCCAACGCGCGGGGAGAGG
CGGTTTGCGTATTGGGCGAATTCCGCTTCCTCGCTCACTGACTCGCTGCGCTCGGTCGTTCGGCTGCGGC
GAGCGGTATCAGCTCACTCAAAGGCGGTAATACGGTTATCCACAGAATCAGGGGATAACGCAGGAAAGAA
CATGTGAGCAAAAGGCCAGCAAAAGGCCAGGAACCGTAAAAAGGCCGCGTTGCTGGCGTTTTTCCATAGG
CTCCGCCCCCCTGACGAGCATCACAAAAATCGACGCTCAAGTCAGAGGTGGCGAAACCCGACAGGACTAT
AAAGATACCAGGCGTTTCCCCCTGGAAGCTCCCTCGTGCGCTCTCCTGTTCCGACCCTGCCGCTTACCGG
ATACCTGTCCGCCTTTCTCCCTTCGGGAAGCGTGGCGCTTTCTCATAGCTCACGCTGTAGGTATCTCAGT
TCGGTGTAGGTCGTTCGCTCCAAGCTGGGCTGTGTGCACGAACCCCCCATTCAGCCCGACCGCTGCGCCT
TATCCGGTAACTATCGTCTTGAGTCCAACCCGGTAAGACACGACTTATCGCCACTGGCAGCAGCCACTGG
TAACAGGATTAGCAGAGCGAGGTATGTAGGCGGTGCTACAGAGTTCTTGAAGTGGTGGCCTAACTACGGC
TACACTAGAAGAACAGTATTTGGTATCTGCGCTCTGCTGAAGCCAGTTACCTTCGGAAAAAGAGTTGGTA
GCTCTTGATCCGGCAAACAAACCACCGCTGGTAGCGGTGGTTTTTTTGTTTGCAAGCAGCAGATTACGCG
CAGAAAAAAAGGATCTCAAGAAGATCCTTTGATCTTTTCTACGGGGTCTGACGCTCAGTGGAACGAAAAC
TCACGTTAAGGGATTTTGGTCATGAGATTATCAAAAAGGATCTTCACCTAGATCCTTTTAAATTAAAAAT
GAAGTTTTAAATCAATCTAAAGTATATATGAGTAAACTTGGTCTGACAGTTACCAATGCTTAATCAGTGA
GGCACCTATCTCAGCGATCTGTCTATTTCGTTCATCCATAGTTGCCTGACTCCCCGTCGTGTAGATAACT
ACGATACGGGAGGGCTTACCATCTGGCCCCAGTGCTGCAATGATACCGCGAGATCCACGCTCACCGGCTC
CAGATTTATCAGCAATAAACCAGCCAGCCGGAAGGGCCGAGCGCAGAAGTGGTCCTGCAACTTTATCCGC
CTCCATCCAGTCTATTAATTGTTGCCGGGAAGCTAGAGTAAGTAGTTCGCCAGTTAATAGTTTGCGCAAC
GTTGTTGCCATTGCTACAGGCATCGTGGTGTCACGCTCGTCGTTTGGTATGGCTTCATTCAGCTCCGGTT
CCCAACGATCAAGGCGAGTTACATGATCCCCCATGTTGTGCAAAAAAGCGGTTAGCTCCTTCGGTCCTCC
GATCGTTGTCAGAAGTAAGTTGGCCGCAGTGTTATCACTCATGGTTATGGCAGCACTGCATAATTCTCTT
ACTGTCATGCCATCCGTAAGATGCTTTTCTGTGACTGGTGAGTACTCAACCAAGTCATTCTGAGAATAGT
GTATGCGGCGACCGAGTTGCTCTTGCCCGGCGTCAATACGGGATAATACCGCGCCACATAGCAGAACTTT
AAAAGTGCTCATCATTGGAAAACGTTCTTCGGGGCGAAAACTCTCAAGGATCTTACCGCTGTTGAGATCC
AGTTCGATGTAACCCACTCGTGCACCCAACTGATCTTCAGCATCTTTTACTTTCACCAGCGTTTCTGGGT
GAGCAAAAACAGGAAGGCAAAATGCCGCAAAAAAGGGAATAAGGGCGACACGGAAATGTTGAATACTCAT
ACTCTTCCTTTTTCAATATTATTGAAGCATTTATCAGGGTTATTGTCTCATGAGCGGATACATATTTGAA
TGTATTTAGAAAAATAAACAAATAGGGGTTCCGCGCACATTTCCCCGAAAAGTGCCACCTAAATTGTAAG
CGTTAATATTTTGTTAAAATTCGCGTTAAATTTTTGTTAAATCAGCTCATTTTTTAACCAATAGGCCGAA
ATCGGCAAAATCCCTTATAAATCAAAAGAATAGACCGAGATAGGGT
[37 nt withheld, positions 2147-2183]
AAAGAACGTGGACTCCAACGTCAAAGG
[49 nt withheld, positions 2211-2259]
T
[91 nt withheld, positions 2261-2351]
G
[124 nt withheld, positions 2353-2476]
CGTCGGAGCTCATAACTTCGTATAGCATACATTATACGAAGTTATGCGGCCGCTCTAGAACTAGTGGCTG
ACATCCAGTAGACGGAGGCTACCGGTGTACTGACGGACACACCGAAGCCCCGGCGGCAACCCTCAGCGGA
TGCCCCGGGGCTTCACGTTTTCCCAGGTCAGAAGCGGTTTTCGGGAGTAGTGCCCCAACTGGGGTAACCT
TTGAGTTCTCTCAGTTGGGGGCGTAGGGTCGCCGACATGACACAAGGGGTTGTGACCGGGGTGGACACGT
ACGCGGGTGCTTACGACCGTCAGTCGCGCGAGCGCGACAATTGTCTAAACATTTTTTGTTGACTTACAAT
AAATTGTTGATATAATTTATTGTGAAATGGGTATTCTTGAATGATTTGATTTTAACGAAGAGAACGCTGA
AATCAACTGAACACCTCGAATTGAGATTTTGGGGATTTTATACCAAGTTATCGACGACGCAAATGGTGCA
AACTTTATATTTTCAAATATTCTGGAAGCATTCAATGGTCTTTTAAGAAACGGACAACTCCATTCTTGAT
ATGCAATGTTTTTTAAAAGAAATCTCTTTAATCGAGACGGGCGCATATAGAACCTAGGTGGCGAAGAGCC
TGCAGGTAACCACGCGTTGCATGCTCTTCCGTACGGCGACGTAACGTGAGATAGGCGGAACCCGGGAAGT
TCCTATACTATTTGAAGAATAGGAACTTCTGCAGGAATTCGATATCGGTGAAGTTCCTATTCTCTAGAAA
GTATAGGAACTTCAAAATGGGATCCCCAAAGAAGAAGCGTAAGGTGTCGATGGTTTCCAAGGGAGAGGCC
GTCATCAAGGAGTTCATGCGTTTCAAGGTCCACATGGAGGGATCCATGAACGGACACGAGTTCGAGATCG
AGGGAGAGGGAGAGGGACGTCCATACGAGGGAACCCAAACCGCCAAGCTCAAGGTCACCAAGGTAAGTTT
AAACATATATATACTAACTAACCCTGATTATTTAAATTTTCAGGGAGGACCACTCCCATTCTCCTGGGAC
ATCCTCTCCCCACAATTCATGTACGGATCCCGTGCCTTCACCAAGCACCCAGCCGACATCCCAGACTACT
ACAAGCAATCCTTCCCAGAGGGATTCAAGTGGGAGCGTGTCATGAACTTCGAGGACGGAGGAGCCGTCAC
CGTCACCCAAGACACCTCCCTCGAGGACGGAACCCTCATCTACAAGGTAAGTTTAAACAGTTCGGTACTA
ACTAACCATACATATTTAAATTTTCAGGTCAAGCTCCGTGGAACCAACTTCCCACCAGACGGACCAGTCA
TGCAAAAGAAGACCATGGGATGGGAGGCCTCCACCGAGCGTCTCTACCCAGAGGACGGAGTCCTCAAGGG
AGACATCAAGATGGCCCTCCGTCTCAAGGACGGAGGACGTTACCTCGCCGACTTCAAGGTAAGTTTAAAC
ATGATTTTACTAACTAACTAATCTGATTTAAATTTTCAGACCACCTACAAGGCCAAGAAGCCAGTCCAAA
TGCCAGGAGCCTACAACGTCGACCGTAAGCTCGACATCACCTCCCACAACGAGGACTACACCGTCGTCGA
GCAATACGAGCGTTCCGAGGGACGTCACTCCACCGGAGGAATGGACGAGCTCTACAAGGCCTCCCGTCGT
CGTAAGGCCAACCCAACCAAGCTCTCCGAGAACGCCAAGAAGCTCGCCAAGTAGATCAACTGCTCTAATT
CCATCTCGTTTCTCTCTTTTCTTTCAATCTCTTTACCCGTTTCTCTTCCCCTACGTCCCCCAAACCTACC
ACTGCACAGTAACACATACACATTCAACGTGTCACAATAAAAGCCCATCAACACCTTCTCTGTTGTTTTT
TTTCTTCAAATGCATTTTTTTCACTTTGTTTAATAATTTTTACGCATCGGATTTGTAGGATAGTGGAAAT
TTGTCCTTCAATGCTTCAATTGATTCGACACTTCTCAATATTTTTGATCAATAAACCATTGATTTTCTAT
TTAGAAGAAGATCACTGTAAATAACACCAAAAACATCACAGCAAAAAAACTCCCACTCAATTATATTACT
GTTTTTATTGAAACTAGAATAAATTTGAAAATCTTCAAAGCATACACAATTAAAAAAAACGAAAAAAGAA
AAAGTCCCGTTGATTCTCAAACTTAAATTTTTAAACTTGTCTGAACCATGTTGTAAGTTTGTAAAAGTTT
CCCAGTTGTCCTCGAACAGGTCTAAAAATTGCGGTCATAAACTGAAACGTAACATATGATAAGGTATTTT
GTGTGCGGTTTTTTCTATGATGTTTCAAAAAAATTTATCAGAAGTAAAAAACATAAGAAGTGTACACAGA
ACATTGTGTAGATTTTGGGATAGAATTATTATTAATGGGGGGAGGGAGCACAATTTTTTTCGACTTTTTA
TTACGAATTAATTCTATTTTTGAATCTACACAATTTCATTGTTAGAGGTGACTTAAAAGAAGCTAAAAAA
CAAAGAAATTAAGAGAAGTTTTTTGATAATAACAAAAATAGGGGGTGGGAGCACAGGGAGAAAGAGCATG
TAGGGATGTTGAAGAGTAATTGGACCCACTTTGTACAAGAAAGCTGGGTCTATTCCTTTGCCCTCGGACG
AGTGCTGGGGCGTCGGTTTCCACTATCGGCGAGTACTTCTACACAGCCATCGGTCCAGACGGCCGCGCTT
CTGCGGGCGATTTGTGTACGCCCGACAGTCCCGGCTCCGGATCGGACGATTGCGTCGCATCGACCCTGCG
CCCAAGCTGCATCATCGAAATTGCCGTCAACCAAGCTCTGATAGAGTTGGTCAAGACCAATGCGGAGCAT
ATACGCCCGGAGCCGCGGCGATCCTGCAAGCTCCGGATGCCTCCGCTCGAAGTAGCGCGTCTGCTGCTCC
ATACAAGCCAACCACGGCCTCCAGAAGAAGATGTTGGCGACCTCGTATTGGGAATCCCCGAACATCGCCT
CGCTCCAGTCAATGACCGCTGTTATGCGGCCATTGTCCGTCAGGACATTGTTGGAGCCGAAATCCGCGTG
CACGAGGTGCCGGACTTCGGGGCAGTCCTCGGCCCAAAGCATCAGCTCATCGAGAGCCTGCGCGACGGAC
GCACTGACGGTGTCGTCCATCACAGTTTGCCAGTGATACACATGGGGATCAGCAATCGCGCATATGAAAT
CACGCCATGTAGTGTATTGACCGATTCCTTGCGGTCCGAATGGGCCGAACCCGCTCGTCTGGCTAAGATC
GGCCGCAGCGATCGCATCCATGGCCTCCGCGACCGGCTGCAGAACAGCGGGCAGTTCGGTTTCAGGCAGG
TCTTGCAACGTGACACCCTGTGCACGGCGGGAGATGCAATAGGTCAGGCTCTCGCTGAATTCCCCAATGT
CAAGCACTTCCGGAATCGGGAGCGCGGCCGATGCAAAGTGCCGATAAACATAACGATCTTTGTAGAAACC
ATCGGCGCAGCTATTTACCCGCAGGACATATCCACGCCCTCCTACATCGAAGCTGAAAGCACGAGATTCT
TCGCCCTCCGAGAGCTGCATCAGGTCGGAGACGCTGTCGAACTTTTCGATCAGAAACTTCTCGACAGACG
TCGCGGTGAGTTCAGGCTTTTTCATGGAGCCTGCTTTTTTGTACAAACTTGCGGCACCGCCTGACATATT
ACCTTAAAATTCAAAAATTAATTTCAGATCAGTCATAACCAAGAAAACAAAATAAACGTTAGGACAGAAA
ATTCAAATTAATTAAAAATTATGCTGAATAAGAAAATTACATGCAAAGCCTTATTTTCCTCATAGAAACA
GTTGAATAACATATTTTTTAATTGAAAACATAGCAAAATTCGTGGTAAAATTTGTCAAAACCTTGGAAAA
AATCGAAAAAAGAACATTTCCCGATGCATTTTCCTATTTCTCGTTGCCGACAACGTATAAACGTTGAATA
CTCAGTCAACGAATTTGGCTGCTGGCTTGGACTCTCGCACGGAAGAGACGCGTGTGTAGATTTACGACGA
AAGCAAAAATG
